Addgene plasmid #176063: pLV-EF1A-LivePAR-Hygro
Purpose: EGFP fused to the C-terminus of a WWE domain & a hygromycin resistance cassette
Depositing lab: Robert Sobol. Depositing organization: University of South Alabama, Mitchell Cancer Institute. Publication: Temporal dynamics of base excision/single-strand break repair protein complex assembly/disassembly are modulated by the PARP/NAD(+)/SIRT6 axis. Koczor CA, Saville KM, Andrews JF, Clark J, Fang Q, Li J, Al-Rahahleh RQ, Ibrahim M, McClellan S, Makarov MV, Migaud ME, Sobol RW. Cell Rep. 2021 Nov 2;37(5):109917. doi: 10.1016/j.celrep.2021.109917. PubMed 34731617.
Backbone
  Vector backbone: Lentivirus
  Backbone manufacturer: VectorBuilder
  Total vector size (bp): 9917
  Vector type: Mammalian Expression, Lentiviral
  Selectable markers: Hygromycin
Growth in bacteria
  Bacterial resistance: Ampicillin, 100 μg/mL
  Growth temperature: 37°C
  Growth strain: NEB Stable
  Copy number: High Copy
Gene/Insert
  Gene/Insert name: LivePAR (alt names: WWE Domain; PAR Binding Domain)
  Species: H. sapiens (human)
  Insert size (bp): 993
  Promoter: EF1A
  Tag / fusion protein: EGFP (C terminal on insert)
  Cloning method: Unknown
  Sequencing primers: 5′ N/A
Resource information
  A portion of this plasmid was derived from a plasmid made by: VectorBuilder
Terms and licenses: Academic/Nonprofit Terms; Industry Terms: Not Available to Industry
How to cite: pLV-EF1A-LivePAR-Hygro was a gift from Robert Sobol (Addgene plasmid # 176063 ; http://n2t.net/addgene:176063 ; RRID:Addgene_176063)
