[The description below was written by a language model from this plasmid's Addgene catalogue record and pLannotate feature annotations shown in this document.]
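Description:
pLV-EF1A-LivePAR-Hygro is a 9.9 kb third-generation, self-inactivating HIV-1 lentiviral expression vector built on a VectorBuilder backbone for stable expression in mammalian cells. It is maintained in E. coli through a high-copy ColE1/pUC origin and an ampicillin resistance gene. The backbone also carries an f1 origin, an SV40 origin and remnants of a lac/T7/T3 cloning region. The viral portion comprises an RSV promoter fused to a truncated 5' LTR, which makes genomic RNA transcription Tat-independent. This is followed by the Ψ packaging signal with a gag fragment, the RRE for Rev-dependent nuclear export, the cPPT/CTS, a WPRE to enhance transcript expression, and a ΔU3 3' LTR followed by an SV40 polyadenylation signal.

The payload is LivePAR, a 993 bp open reading frame in which a poly(ADP-ribose)-binding WWE domain carries EGFP at its C-terminus. The catalogue lists the insert as human. The automated annotation matches the domain to the PAR-binding E3 ligase RNF146, with the mouse orthologue as the best database hit. Expression is driven by the human EF1A promoter with its first intron, and flanking attB4, attB1 and attB2 sites indicate Gateway-style assembly of the promoter and coding modules. Downstream of the WPRE, a separate mouse PGK promoter drives the hph gene, allowing hygromycin selection of transduced cells.

The fusion serves as a genetically encoded fluorescent probe for poly(ADP-ribose). The associated study examined how PARP, NAD+ and SIRT6 modulate the assembly and disassembly dynamics of base excision and single-strand break repair complexes, which is consistent with using the probe for live-cell imaging of PAR formation.
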