Features (pLannotate 1.2.2; 33 found; start..end, strand, type, name):
      3..229     +  promoter       RSV promoter: Rous sarcoma virus enhancer/promoter
    230..410     +  LTR            5' LTR (truncated): truncated 5' long terminal repeat (LTR) from HIV-1
    457..582     +  misc_feature   HIV-1 Ψ: packaging signal of human immunodeficiency virus type 1
    566..929     +  CDS            HIV-1 gag (fragment): gag protein from human immunodeficiency virus 1; gag
   1075..1308    +  misc_feature   RRE: The Rev response element (RRE) of HIV-1 allows for Rev-dependent mRNA export from the nucleus to the cytoplasm.
   1685..1785    +  CDS            Rev (fragment): human immunodeficiency virus 1 (HIV-1) Rev protein; rev; enhances nuclear export of unspliced and incompletely spliced viral mRNAs
   1803..1920    +  misc_feature   cPPT/CTS: central polypurine tract and central termination sequence of HIV-1
   1938..1958    +  protein_bind   attB4: mutant version of attB; core recombination site for the Gateway® BP reaction BP Clonase™
   1978..2189    +  promoter       EF-1α core promoter: core promoter for human elongation factor EF-1α
   2190..2299    +  intron         EF-1α intron A (fragment): intron upstream of the start codon of human EF-1α
   2925..3128    +  intron         EF-1α intron A: truncated intron upstream of the start codon of human EF-1α
   3137..3161    +  protein_bind   attB1: mutant version of attB; recombination site for the Gateway® BP reaction BP Clonase™
   3156..3434    +  CDS            Rnf146 (fragment): RN146_MOUSE - Experimental evidence at protein level: Swiss-Prot protein existence level 1. E3 ubiquitin-protein ligase that specifically binds poly-ADP- ribosylated (PARsylated) proteins and mediates their ubiquitination and subsequent degradation. May regulate many important biological processes, such as cell survival and DNA damage response. Acts as an activator of the Wnt signaling pathway by mediating the ubiquitination of PARsylated AXIN1 and AXIN2, 2 key components of the beta-catenin destruction complex. Acts in cooperation with tankyrase proteins (TNKS and TNKS2), which mediate PARsyl
   3444..4163    +  CDS            EGFP: the original enhanced GFP (Yang et al., 1996) mammalian codon-optimized
   4164..4188    -  protein_bind   attB2: mutant version of attB; recombination site for the Gateway® BP reaction BP Clonase™
   4206..4794    +  misc_feature   WPRE: woodchuck hepatitis virus posttranscriptional regulatory element
   4825..5324    +  promoter       PGK promoter: mouse phosphoglycerate kinase 1 promoter
   5341..6363    +  CDS            hph: KHYB_ECOLX - Experimental evidence at protein level: Swiss-Prot protein existence level 1. The aminoglycoside phosphotransferases achieve inactivation of their antibiotic substrates by phosphorylation. Only phosphorylates hygromycin and closely related compounds such as demethyl analogs and destomycin. From Escherichia coli.
   6359..6436    +  CDS            nef (fragment): NEF_HV1Z2 - Experimental evidence at protein level: Swiss-Prot protein existence level 1. Extracellular Nef protein targets CD4(+) T-lymphocytes for apoptosis by interacting with CXCR4 surface receptors. From Human immunodeficiency virus type 1 group M subtype D (isolate Z2/CDC-Z34) (HIV-1).
   6438..6671    +  LTR            3' LTR (ΔU3): self-inactivating 3' long terminal repeat (LTR) from HIV-1
   6743..6864    +  polyA_signal   SV40 poly(A) signal: SV40 polyadenylation signal
   6904..7039    +  rep_origin     SV40 ori: SV40 origin of replication
   7060..7078    -  promoter       T7 promoter: promoter for bacteriophage T7 RNA polymerase
   7086..7241    +  CDS            lacZα (fragment): LacZα fragment of β-galactosidase; lacZ fragment
   7246..7674    +  rep_origin     f1 ori (sequence partly withheld): f1 bacteriophage origin of replication; arrow indicates direction of (+) strand synthesis
   7727..7831    +  promoter       AmpR promoter: bla
   7832..8692    +  CDS            AmpR: β-lactamase; bla; confers resistance to ampicillin, carbenicillin, and related antibiotics
   8863..9451    +  rep_origin     ori: high-copy-number ColE1/pMB1/pBR322/pUC origin of replication
   9634..9726    +  CDS            lacI (fragment): lac repressor; lacI; The lac repressor binds to the lac operator to inhibit transcription in E. coli. This inhibition can be relieved by adding lactose or isopropyl-β-D-thiogalactopyranoside (IPTG).
   9739..9760    +  protein_bind   CAP binding site: CAP binding activates transcription in the presence of cAMP. E. coli catabolite activator protein
   9775..9805    +  promoter       lac promoter: promoter for the E. coli lac operon
   9813..9829    +  protein_bind   lac operator: The lac repressor binds to the lac operator to inhibit transcription in E. coli. This inhibition can be relieved by adding lactose or isopropyl-β-D-thiogalactopyranoside (IPTG). lac repressor encoded by lacI
   9874..9892    +  promoter       T3 promoter: promoter for bacteriophage T3 RNA polymerase
>Addgene plasmid #176063 | pLV-EF1A-LivePAR-Hygro | addgene full sequence | sequence record 352731 | Addgene NGS Result
AATGTAGTCTTATGCAATACTCTTGTAGTCTTGCAACATGGTAACGATGAGTTAGCAACATGCCTTACAA
GGAGAGAAAAAGCACCGTGCATGCCGATTGGTGGAAGTAAGGTGGTACGATCGTGCCTTATTAGGAAGGC
AACAGACGGGTCTGACATGGATTGGACGAACCACTGAATTGCCGCATTGCAGAGATATTGTATTTAAGTG
CCTAGCTCGATACATAAACGGGTCTCTCTGGTTAGACCAGATCTGAGCCTGGGAGCTCTCTGGCTAACTA
GGGAACCCACTGCTTAAGCCTCAATAAAGCTTGCCTTGAGTGCTTCAAGTAGTGTGTGCCCGTCTGTTGT
GTGACTCTGGTAACTAGAGATCCCTCAGACCCTTTTAGTCAGTGTGGAAAATCTCTAGCAGTGGCGCCCG
AACAGGGACTTGAAAGCGAAAGGGAAACCAGAGGAGCTCTCTCGACGCAGGACTCGGCTTGCTGAAGCGC
GCACGGCAAGAGGCGAGGGGCGGCGACTGGTGAGTACGCCAAAAATTTTGACTAGCGGAGGCTAGAAGGA
GAGAGATGGGTGCGAGAGCGTCAGTATTAAGCGGGGGAGAATTAGATCGCGATGGGAAAAAATTCGGTTA
AGGCCAGGGGGAAAGAAAAAATATAAATTAAAACATATAGTATGGGCAAGCAGGGAGCTAGAACGATTCG
CAGTTAATCCTGGCCTGTTAGAAACATCAGAAGGCTGTAGACAAATACTGGGACAGCTACAACCATCCCT
TCAGACAGGATCAGAAGAACTTAGATCATTATATAATACAGTAGCAACCCTCTATTGTGTGCATCAAAGG
ATAGAGATAAAAGACACCAAGGAAGCTTTAGACAAGATAGAGGAAGAGCAAAACAAAAGTAAGACCACCG
CACAGCAAGCGGCCGCTGATCTTCAGACCTGGAGGAGGAGATATGAGGGACAATTGGAGAAGTGAATTAT
ATAAATATAAAGTAGTAAAAATTGAACCATTAGGAGTAGCACCCACCAAGGCAAAGAGAAGAGTGGTGCA
GAGAGAAAAAAGAGCAGTGGGAATAGGAGCTTTGTTCCTTGGGTTCTTGGGAGCAGCAGGAAGCACTATG
GGCGCAGCGTCAATGACGCTGACGGTACAGGCCAGACAATTATTGTCTGGTATAGTGCAGCAGCAGAACA
ATTTGCTGAGGGCTATTGAGGCGCAACAGCATCTGTTGCAACTCACAGTCTGGGGCATCAAGCAGCTCCA
GGCAAGAATCCTGGCTGTGGAAAGATACCTAAAGGATCAACAGCTCCTGGGGATTTGGGGTTGCTCTGGA
AAACTCATTTGCACCACTGCTGTGCCTTGGAATGCTAGTTGGAGTAATAAATCTCTGGAACAGATTTGGA
ATCACACGACCTGGATGGAGTGGGACAGAGAAATTAACAATTACACAAGCTTAATACACTCCTTAATTGA
AGAATCGCAAAACCAGCAAGAAAAGAATGAACAAGAATTATTGGAATTAGATAAATGGGCAAGTTTGTGG
AATTGGTTTAACATAACAAATTGGCTGTGGTATATAAAATTATTCATAATGATAGTAGGAGGCTTGGTAG
GTTTAAGAATAGTTTTTGCTGTACTTTCTATAGTGAATAGAGTTAGGCAGGGATATTCACCATTATCGTT
TCAGACCCACCTCCCAACCCCGAGGGGACCCGACAGGCCCGAAGGAATAGAAGAAGAAGGTGGAGAGAGA
GACAGAGACAGATCCATTCGATTAGTGAACGGATCTCGACGGTATCGCTAGCTTTTAAAAGAAAAGGGGG
GATTGGGGGGTACAGTGCAGGGGAAAGAATAGTAGACATAATAGCAACAGACATACAAACTAAAGAATTA
CAAAAACAAATTACAAAAATTCAAAATTTTACTAGTGATTATCGGATCAACTTTGTATAGAAAAGTTGGG
CTCCGGTGCCCGTCAGTGGGCAGAGCGCACATCGCCCACAGTCCCCGAGAAGTTGGGGGGAGGGGTCGGC
AATTGAACCGGTGCCTAGAGAAGGTGGCGCGGGGTAAACTGGGAAAGTGATGTCGTGTACTGGCTCCGCC
TTTTTCCCGAGGGTGGGGGAGAACCGTATATAAGTGCAGTAGTCGCCGTGAACGTTCTTTTTCGCAACGG
GTTTGCCGCCAGAACACAGGTAAGTGCCGTGTGTGGTTCCCGCGGGCCTGGCCTCTTTACGGGTTATGGC
CCTTGCGTGCCTTGAATTACTTCCACCTGGCTGCAGTACGTGATTCTTGATCCCGAGCTTCGGGTTGGAA
GTGGGTGGGAGAGTTCGAGGCCTTGCGCTTAAGGAGCCCCTTCGCCTCGTGCTTGAGTTGAGGCCTGGCC
TGGGCGCTGGGGCCGCCGCGTGCGAATCTGGTGGCACCTTCGCGCCTGTCTCGCTGCTTTCGATAAGTCT
CTAGCCATTTAAAATTTTTGATGACCTGCTGCGACGCTTTTTTTCTGGCAAGATAGTCTTGTAAATGCGG
GCCAAGATCTGCACACTGGTATTTCGGTTTTTGGGGCCGCGGGCGGCGACGGGGCCCGTGCGTCCCAGCG
CACATGTTCGGCGAGGCGGGGCCTGCGAGCGCGGCCACCGAGAATCGGACGGGGGTAGTCTCAAGCTGGC
CGGCCTGCTCTGGTGCCTGGTCTCGCGCCGCCGTGTATCGCCCCGCCCTGGGCGGCAAGGCTGGCCCGGT
CGGCACCAGTTGCGTGAGCGGAAAGATGGCCGCTTCCCGGCCCTGCTGCAGGGAGCTCAAAATGGAGGAC
GCGGCGCTCGGGAGAGCGGGCGGGTGAGTCACCCACACAAAGGAAAAGGGCCTTTCCGTCCTCAGCCGTC
GCTTCATGTGACTCCACGGAGTACCGGGCGCCGTCCAGGCACCTCGATTAGTTCTCGAGCTTTTGGAGTA
CGTCGTCTTTAGGTTGGGGGGAGGGGTTTTATGCGATGGAGTTTCCCCACACTGAGTGGGTGGAGACTGA
AGTTAGGCCAGCTTGGCACTTGATGTAATTCTCCTTGGAATTTGCCCTTTTTGAGTTTGGATCTTGGTTC
ATTCTCAAGCCTCAGACAGTGGTTCAAAGTTTTTTTCTTCCATTTCAGGTGTCGTGACAAGTTTGTACAA
AAAAGCAGGCTGCCACCATGGGAAATGGTGAATATGCATGGTATTATGAAGGAAGAAATGGGTGGTGGCA
GTACGATGAGCGCACTAGTAGAGAGCTGGAAGATGCTTTTTCCAAAGGTAAAAAGAACACTGAAATGTTA
ATTGCTGGCTTTCTGTATGTCGCTGATCTTGAAAACATGGTTCAATATAGGAGAAATGAACATGGACGTC
GCAGGAAGATTAAGCGAGATATAATAGATATACCAAAGAAGGGAGTAGCTGGACTTAGGCTAGACGGGTC
GACCGGTAGTTCAATGGTGAGCAAGGGCGAGGAGCTGTTCACCGGGGTGGTGCCCATCCTGGTCGAGCTG
GACGGCGACGTAAACGGCCACAAGTTCAGCGTGTCCGGCGAGGGCGAGGGCGATGCCACCTACGGCAAGC
TGACCCTGAAGTTCATCTGCACCACCGGCAAGCTGCCCGTGCCCTGGCCCACCCTCGTGACCACCCTGAC
CTACGGCGTGCAGTGCTTCAGCCGCTACCCCGACCACATGAAGCAGCACGACTTCTTCAAGTCCGCCATG
CCCGAAGGCTACGTCCAGGAGCGCACCATCTTCTTCAAGGACGACGGCAACTACAAGACCCGCGCCGAGG
TGAAGTTCGAGGGCGACACCCTGGTGAACCGCATCGAGCTGAAGGGCATCGACTTCAAGGAGGACGGCAA
CATCCTGGGGCACAAGCTGGAGTACAACTACAACAGCCACAACGTCTATATCATGGCCGACAAGCAGAAG
AACGGCATCAAGGTGAACTTCAAGATCCGCCACAACATCGAGGACGGCAGCGTGCAGCTCGCCGACCACT
ACCAGCAGAACACCCCCATCGGCGACGGCCCCGTGCTGCTGCCCGACAACCACTACCTGAGCACCCAGTC
CGCCCTGAGCAAAGACCCCAACGAGAAGCGCGATCACATGGTCCTGCTGGAGTTCGTGACCGCCGCCGGG
ATCACTCTCGGCATGGACGAGCTGTACAAGTAAACCCAGCTTTCTTGTACAAAGTGGTGATAATCGAATT
CCGATAATCAACCTCTGGATTACAAAATTTGTGAAAGATTGACTGGTATTCTTAACTATGTTGCTCCTTT
TACGCTATGTGGATACGCTGCTTTAATGCCTTTGTATCATGCTATTGCTTCCCGTATGGCTTTCATTTTC
TCCTCCTTGTATAAATCCTGGTTGCTGTCTCTTTATGAGGAGTTGTGGCCCGTTGTCAGGCAACGTGGCG
TGGTGTGCACTGTGTTTGCTGACGCAACCCCCACTGGTTGGGGCATTGCCACCACCTGTCAGCTCCTTTC
CGGGACTTTCGCTTTCCCCCTCCCTATTGCCACGGCGGAACTCATCGCCGCCTGCCTTGCCCGCTGCTGG
ACAGGGGCTCGGCTGTTGGGCACTGACAATTCCGTGGTGTTGTCGGGGAAGCTGACGTCCTTTCCATGGC
TGCTCGCCTGTGTTGCCACCTGGATTCTGCGCGGGACGTCCTTCTGCTACGTCCCTTCGGCCCTCAATCC
AGCGGACCTTCCTTCCCGCGGCCTGCTGCCGGCTCTGCGGCCTCTTCCGCGTCTTCGCCTTCGCCCTCAG
ACGAGTCGGATCTCCCTTTGGGCCGCCTCCCCGCATCGGGAATTCCCGCGGTTCGAATTCTACCGGGTAG
GGGAGGCGCTTTTCCCAAGGCAGTCTGGAGCATGCGCTTTAGCAGCCCCGCTGGGCACTTGGCGCTACAC
AAGTGGCCTCTGGCCTCGCACACATTCCACATCCACCGGTAGGCGCCAACCGGCTCCGTTCTTTGGTGGC
CCCTTCGCGCCACCTTCTACTCCTCCCCTAGTCAGGAAGTTCCCCCCCGCCCCGCAGCTCGCGTCGTGCA
GGACGTGACAAATGGAAGTAGCACGTCTCACTAGTCTCGTGCAGATGGACAGCACCGCTGAGCAATGGAA
GCGGGTAGGCCTTTGGGGCAGCGGCCAATAGCAGCTTTGCTCCTTCGCTTTCTGGGCTCAGAGGCTGGGA
AGGGGTGGGTCCGGGGGCGGGCTCAGGGGCGGGCTCAGGGGCGGGGCGGGCGCCCGAAGGTCCTCCGGAG
GCCCGGCATTCTGCACGCTTCAAAAGCGCACGTCTGCCGCGCTGTTCTCCTCTTCCTCATCTCCGGGCCT
TTCGACCTCACGTGGCCACCATGAAAAAGCCTGAACTCACCGCGACGTCTGTCGAGAAGTTTCTGATCGA
AAAGTTCGACAGCGTCTCCGACCTGATGCAGCTCTCGGAGGGCGAAGAATCTCGTGCTTTCAGCTTCGAT
GTAGGAGGGCGTGGATATGTCCTGCGGGTAAATAGCTGCGCCGATGGTTTCTACAAAGATCGTTATGTTT
ATCGGCACTTTGCATCGGCCGCGCTCCCGATTCCGGAAGTGCTTGACATTGGGGAATTTAGCGAGAGCCT
GACCTATTGCATCTCCCGCCGTGCACAGGGTGTCACGTTGCAAGACCTGCCTGAAACCGAACTGCCCGCT
GTTCTGCAGCCGGTCGCGGAGGCCATGGATGCGATCGCTGCGGCCGATCTTAGCCAGACGAGCGGGTTCG
GCCCATTCGGACCGCAAGGAATCGGTCAATACACTACATGGCGTGATTTCATATGCGCGATTGCTGATCC
CCATGTGTATCACTGGCAAACTGTGATGGACGACACCGTCAGTGCGTCCGTCGCGCAGGCTCTCGATGAG
CTGATGCTTTGGGCCGAGGACTGCCCCGAAGTCCGGCACCTCGTGCACGCGGATTTCGGCTCCAACAATG
TCCTGACGGACAATGGCCGCATAACAGCGGTCATTGACTGGAGCGAGGCGATGTTCGGGGATTCCCAATA
CGAGGTCGCCAACATCTTCTTCTGGAGGCCGTGGTTGGCTTGTATGGAGCAGCAGACGCGCTACTTCGAG
CGGAGGCATCCGGAGCTTGCAGGATCGCCGCGGCTCCGGGCGTATATGCTCCGCATTGGTCTTGACCAAC
TCTATCAGAGCTTGGTTGACGGCAATTTCGATGATGCAGCTTGGGCGCAGGGTCGATGCGACGCAATCGT
CCGATCCGGAGCCGGGACTGTCGGGCGTACACAAATCGCCCGCAGAAGCGCGGCCGTCTGGACCGATGGC
TGTGTAGAAGTACTCGCCGATAGTGGAAACCGACGCCCCAGCACTCGTCCGAGGGCAAAGGAATAGGGTA
CCTTTAAGACCAATGACTTACAAGGCAGCTGTAGATCTTAGCCACTTTTTAAAAGAAAAGGGGGGACTGG
AAGGGCTAATTCACTCCCAACGAAGACAAGATCTGCTTTTTGCTTGTACTGGGTCTCTCTGGTTAGACCA
GATCTGAGCCTGGGAGCTCTCTGGCTAACTAGGGAACCCACTGCTTAAGCCTCAATAAAGCTTGCCTTGA
GTGCTTCAAGTAGTGTGTGCCCGTCTGTTGTGTGACTCTGGTAACTAGAGATCCCTCAGACCCTTTTAGT
CAGTGTGGAAAATCTCTAGCAGTAGTAGTTCATGTCATCTTATTATTCAGTATTTATAACTTGCAAAGAA
ATGAATATCAGAGAGTGAGAGGAACTTGTTTATTGCAGCTTATAATGGTTACAAATAAAGCAATAGCATC
ACAAATTTCACAAATAAAGCATTTTTTTCACTGCATTCTAGTTGTGGTTTGTCCAAACTCATCAATGTAT
CTTATCATGTCTGGCTCTAGCTATCCCGCCCCTAACTCCGCCCATCCCGCCCCTAACTCCGCCCAGTTCC
GCCCATTCTCCGCCCCATGGCTGACTAATTTTTTTTATTTATGCAGAGGCCGAGGCCGCCTCGGCCTCTG
AGCTATTCCAGAAGTAGTGAGGAGGCTTTTTTGGAGGCCTAGGGACGTACCCAATTCGCCCTATAGTGAG
TCGTATTACGCGCGCTCACTGGCCGTCGTTTTACAACGTCGTGACTGGGAAAACCCTGGCGTTACCCAAC
TTAATCGCCTTGCAGCACATCCCCCTTTCGCCAGCTGGCGTAATAGCGAAGAGGCCCGCACCGATCGCCC
TTCCCAACAGTTGCGCAGCCTGAATGGCGAATGGG
[124 nt withheld, positions 7246-7369]
C
[91 nt withheld, positions 7371-7461]
A
[49 nt withheld, positions 7463-7511]
CCTTTGACGTTGGAGTCCACGTTCTTT
[37 nt withheld, positions 7539-7575]
ACCCTATCTCGGTCTATTCTTTTGATTTATAAGGGATTTTGCCGATTTCGGCCTATTGGTTAAAAAATGA
GCTGATTTAACAAAAATTTAACGCGAATTTTAACAAAATATTAACGCTTACAATTTAGGTGGCACTTTTC
GGGGAAATGTGCGCGGAACCCCTATTTGTTTATTTTTCTAAATACATTCAAATATGTATCCGCTCATGAG
ACAATAACCCTGATAAATGCTTCAATAATATTGAAAAAGGAAGAGTATGAGTATTCAACATTTCCGTGTC
GCCCTTATTCCCTTTTTTGCGGCATTTTGCCTTCCTGTTTTTGCTCACCCAGAAACGCTGGTGAAAGTAA
AAGATGCTGAAGATCAGTTGGGTGCACGAGTGGGTTACATCGAACTGGATCTCAACAGCGGTAAGATCCT
TGAGAGTTTTCGCCCCGAAGAACGTTTTCCAATGATGAGCACTTTTAAAGTTCTGCTATGTGGCGCGGTA
TTATCCCGTATTGACGCCGGGCAAGAGCAACTCGGTCGCCGCATACACTATTCTCAGAATGACTTGGTTG
AGTACTCACCAGTCACAGAAAAGCATCTTACGGATGGCATGACAGTAAGAGAATTATGCAGTGCTGCCAT
AACCATGAGTGATAACACTGCGGCCAACTTACTTCTGACAACGATCGGAGGACCGAAGGAGCTAACCGCT
TTTTTGCACAACATGGGGGATCATGTAACTCGCCTTGATCGTTGGGAACCGGAGCTGAATGAAGCCATAC
CAAACGACGAGCGTGACACCACGATGCCTGTAGCAATGGCAACAACGTTGCGCAAACTATTAACTGGCGA
ACTACTTACTCTAGCTTCCCGGCAACAATTAATAGACTGGATGGAGGCGGATAAAGTTGCAGGACCACTT
CTGCGCTCGGCCCTTCCGGCTGGCTGGTTTATTGCTGATAAATCTGGAGCCGGTGAGCGTGGGTCTCGCG
GTATCATTGCAGCACTGGGGCCAGATGGTAAGCCCTCCCGTATCGTAGTTATCTACACGACGGGGAGTCA
GGCAACTATGGATGAACGAAATAGACAGATCGCTGAGATAGGTGCCTCACTGATTAAGCATTGGTAACTG
TCAGACCAAGTTTACTCATATATACTTTAGATTGATTTAAAACTTCATTTTTAATTTAAAAGGATCTAGG
TGAAGATCCTTTTTGATAATCTCATGACCAAAATCCCTTAACGTGAGTTTTCGTTCCACTGAGCGTCAGA
CCCCGTAGAAAAGATCAAAGGATCTTCTTGAGATCCTTTTTTTCTGCGCGTAATCTGCTGCTTGCAAACA
AAAAAACCACCGCTACCAGCGGTGGTTTGTTTGCCGGATCAAGAGCTACCAACTCTTTTTCCGAAGGTAA
CTGGCTTCAGCAGAGCGCAGATACCAAATACTGTTCTTCTAGTGTAGCCGTAGTTAGGCCACCACTTCAA
GAACTCTGTAGCACCGCCTACATACCTCGCTCTGCTAATCCTGTTACCAGTGGCTGCTGCCAGTGGCGAT
AAGTCGTGTCTTACCGGGTTGGACTCAAGACGATAGTTACCGGATAAGGCGCAGCGGTCGGGCTGAACGG
GGGGTTCGTGCACACAGCCCAGCTTGGAGCGAACGACCTACACCGAACTGAGATACCTACAGCGTGAGCT
ATGAGAAAGCGCCACGCTTCCCGAAGAGAGAAAGGCGGACAGGTATCCGGTAAGCGGCAGGGTCGGAACA
GGAGAGCGCACGAGGGAGCTTCCAGGGGGAAACGCCTGGTATCTTTATAGTCCTGTCGGGTTTCGCCACC
TCTGACTTGAGCGTCGATTTTTGTGATGCTCGTCAGGGGGGCGGAGCCTATGGAAAAACGCCAGCAACGC
GGCCTTTTTACGGTTCCTGGCCTTTTGCTGGCCTTTTGCTCACATGTTCTTTCCTGCGTTATCCCCTGAT
TCTGTGGATAACCGTATTACCGCCTTTGAGTGAGCTGATACCGCTCGCCGCAGCCGAACGACCGAGCGCA
GCGAGTCAGTGAGCGAGGAAGCGGAAGAGCGCCCAATACGCAAACCGCCTCTCCCCGCGCGTTGGCCGAT
TCATTAATGCAGCTGGCACGACAGGTTTCCCGACTGGAAAGCGGGCAGTGAGCGCAACGCAATTAATGTG
AGTTAGCTCACTCATTAGGCACCCCAGGCTTTACACTTTATGCTTCCGGCTCGTATGTTGTGTGGAATTG
TGAGCGGATAACAATTTCACACAGGAAACAGCTATGACCATGATTACGCCAAGCGCGCAATTAACCCTCA
CTAAAGGGAACAAAAGCTGGAGCTGCAAGCTT
